>Addgene plasmid #108213 | pENTR-HLA-A0201-His | addgene full sequence | sequence record 209340 | Addgene NGS Result
CTTTCCTGCGTTATCCCCTGATTCTGTGGATAACCGTATTACCGCCTTTGAGTGAGCTGATACCGCTCGC
CGCAGCCGAACGACCGAGCGCAGCGAGTCAGTGAGCGAGGAAGCGGAAGAGCGCCCAATACGCAAACCGC
CTCTCCCCGCGCGTTGGCCGATTCATTAATGCAGCTGGCACGACAGGTTTCCCGACTGGAAAGCGGGCAG
TGAGCGCAACGCAATTAATACGCGTACCGCTAGCCAGGAAGAGTTTGTAGAAACGCAAAAAGGCCATCCG
TCAGGATGGCCTTCTGCTTAGTTTGATGCCTGGCAGTTTATGGCGGGCGTCCTGCCCGCCACCCTCCGGG
CCGTTGCTTCACAACGTTCAAATCCGCTCCCGGCGGATTTGTCCTACTCAGGAGAGCGTTCACCGACAAA
CAACAGATAAAACGAAAGGCCCAGTCTTCCGACTGAGCCTTTCGTTTTATTTGATGCCTGGCAGTTCCCT
ACTCTCGCGTTAACGCTAGCATGGATGTTTTCCCAGTCACGACGTTGTAAAACGACGGCCAGTCTTAAGC
TCGGGCCCCAAATAATGATTTTATTTTGACTGATAGTGACCTGTTCGTTGCAACAAATTGATGAGCAATG
CTTTTTTATAATGCCAACTTTGTACAAAAAAGCAGGCTCCGCGGCCGCCCCCTTCACCATGGCCGTCATG
GCGCCCCGAACCCTCGTCCTGCTACTCTCGGGGGCTCTGGCCCTGACCCAGACCTGGGCG
[834 nt withheld, positions 761-1594]
CAGCCCACCATCCCCATCGTGGGCATCATTGCTGGCCTGGTTCTCTTTGGAGCTGTGATCACTGGAGCTG
TGGTCGCTGCTGTGATGTGGAGGAGGAAGAGCTCAGATAGAAAAGGAGGGAGCTACTCTCAGGCTGCAAG
CAGTGACAGTGCCCAGGGCTCTGATGTGTCTCTCACAGCTTGTAAAGTGCATCACCATCACCATCACTGA
CTCGAGAAGGGTGGGCGCGCCGACCCAGCTTTCTTGTACAAAGTTGGCATTATAAGAAAGCATTGCTTAT
CAATTTGTTGCAACGAACAGGTCACTATCAGTCAAAATAAAATCATTATTTGCCATCCAGCTGATATCCC
CTATAGTGAGTCGTATTACATGGTCATAGCTGTTTCCTGGCAGCTCTGGCCCGTGTCTCAAAATCTCTGA
TGTTACATTGCACAAGATAAAAATATATCATCATGAACAATAAAACTGTCTGCTTACATAAACAGTAATA
CAAGGGGTGTTATGAGCCATATTCAACGGGAAACGTCGAGGCCGCGATTAAATTCCAACATGGATGCTGA
TTTATATGGGTATAAATGGGCTCGCGATAATGTCGGGCAATCAGGTGCGACAATCTATCGCTTGTATGGG
AAGCCCGATGCGCCAGAGTTGTTTCTGAAACATGGCAAAGGTAGCGTTGCCAATGATGTTACAGATGAGA
TGGTCAGACTAAACTGGCTGACGGAATTTATGCCTCTTCCGACCATCAAGCATTTTATCCGTACTCCTGA
TGATGCATGGTTACTCACCACTGCGATCCCCGGAAAAACAGCATTCCAGGTATTAGAAGAATATCCTGAT
TCAGGTGAAAATATTGTTGATGCGCTGGCAGTGTTCCTGCGCCGGTTGCATTCGATTCCTGTTTGTAATT
GTCCTTTTAACAGCGATCGCGTATTTCGTCTCGCTCAGGCGCAATCACGAATGAATAACGGTTTGGTTGA
TGCGAGTGATTTTGATGACGAGCGTAATGGCTGGCCTGTTGAACAAGTCTGGAAAGAAATGCATAAACTT
TTGCCATTCTCACCGGATTCAGTCGTCACTCATGGTGATTTCTCACTTGATAACCTTATTTTTGACGAGG
GGAAATTAATAGGTTGTATTGATGTTGGACGAGTCGGAATCGCAGACCGATACCAGGATCTTGCCATCCT
ATGGAACTGCCTCGGTGAGTTTTCTCCTTCATTACAGAAACGGCTTTTTCAAAAATATGGTATTGATAAT
CCTGATATGAATAAATTGCAGTTTCATTTGATGCTCGATGAGTTTTTCTAATCAGAATTGGTTAATTGGT
TGTAACACTGGCAGAGCATTACGCTGACTTGACGGGACGGCGCAAGCTCATGACCAAAATCCCTTAACGT
GAGTTACGCGTCGTTCCACTGAGCGTCAGACCCCGTAGAAAAGATCAAAGGATCTTCTTGAGATCCTTTT
TTTCTGCGCGTAATCTGCTGCTTGCAAACAAAAAAACCACCGCTACCAGCGGTGGTTTGTTTGCCGGATC
AAGAGCTACCAACTCTTTTTCCGAAGGTAACTGGCTTCAGCAGAGCGCAGATACCAAATACTGTTCTTCT
AGTGTAGCCGTAGTTAGGCCACCACTTCAAGAACTCTGTAGCACCGCCTACATACCTCGCTCTGCTAATC
CTGTTACCAGTGGCTGCTGCCAGTGGCGATAAGTCGTGTCTTACCGGGTTGGACTCAAGACGATAGTTAC
CGGATAAGGCGCAGCGGTCGGGCTGAACGGGGGGTTCGTGCACACAGCCCAGCTTGGAGCGAACGACCTA
CACCGAACTGAGATACCTACAGCGTGAGCTATGAGAAAGCGCCACGCTTCCCGAAGGGAGAAAGGCGGAC
AGGTATCCGGTAAGCGGCAGGGTCGGAACAGGAGAGCGCACGAGGGAGCTTCCAGGGGGAAACGCCTGGT
ATCTTTATAGTCCTGTCGGGTTTCGCCACCTCTGACTTGAGCGTCGATTTTTGTGATGCTCGTCAGGGGG
GCGGAGCCTATGGAAAAACGCCAGCAACGCGGCCTTTTTACGGTTCCTGGCCTTTTGCTGGCCTTTTGCT
CACATGTT
Features (pLannotate 1.2.2; 11 found; start..end, strand, type, name):
    121..213     +  CDS            lacI (fragment): lac repressor; lacI; The lac repressor binds to the lac operator to inhibit transcription in E. coli. This inhibition can be relieved by adding lactose or isopropyl-β-D-thiogalactopyranoside (IPTG).
    268..295     -  terminator     rrnB T2 terminator: transcription terminator T2 from the E. coli rrnB gene
    427..470     +  terminator     rrnB T1 terminator: Escherichia coli rrnB; transcription terminator T1 from the E. coli rrnB gene
    517..553     -  CDS            lacZα (fragment): LacZα fragment of β-galactosidase; lacZ fragment
    569..668     +  protein_bind   attL1: mutant version of attL; recombination site for the Gateway® LR reaction LR Clonase™
    689..1783    +  CDS            HLA-A (sequence partly withheld): HLAA_HUMAN - Also known as HLAA. Experimental evidence at protein level: Swiss-Prot protein existence level 1. Allele A*74:01: Presents immunodominant HIV-1 epitopes derived from gag-pol (GQMVHQAISPR, QIYPGIKVR) and rev (RQIHSISER), carrying an aliphatic residue at position 2 and Arg anchor residue at the C-terminus. May contribute to viral load control in chronic HIV-1 infection. From Homo sapiens (Human).
   1784..1801    +  CDS            7xHis (fragment): 6xHis affinity tag
   1827..1926    -  protein_bind   attL2: mutant version of attL; recombination site for the Gateway® LR reaction LR Clonase™
   1944..1962    -  promoter       T7 promoter: promoter for bacteriophage T7 RNA polymerase
   2096..2905    +  CDS            KanR: aminoglycoside phosphotransferase; aph(3')-Ia; confers resistance to kanamycin in bacteria or G418 (Geneticin®) in eukaryotes
   3052..3640    +  rep_origin     ori: high-copy-number ColE1/pMB1/pBR322/pUC origin of replication
