[The description below was written by a language model from this plasmid's Addgene catalogue record and pLannotate feature annotations shown in this document.]
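Description:
pENTR-HLA-A0201-His is a Gateway entry clone built on the Invitrogen pENTR backbone, about 3.7 kb in total, carrying the human MHC class I heavy chain HLA-A in its A*02:01 allelic form. It is maintained in E. coli through a high-copy ColE1/pUC-type origin and selected with kanamycin via the aminoglycoside phosphotransferase (KanR) gene. The catalogue's insert name field reads "major histocompatibility complex, class I, B", but the alternative name, the linked gene entry and the sequence annotation all identify the coding region as HLA-A. The allele-specific comment attached to the automated annotation refers to a different HLA-A allele and is simply carried over from the database entry.

The roughly 1.1 kb HLA-A open reading frame is followed directly in frame by a short C-terminal polyhistidine tag, and the whole cassette sits between attL1 and attL2 sites. These sites allow LR Clonase-mediated recombination to move the tagged coding sequence, in a defined orientation, into any attR-containing destination vector. As is typical for entry vectors, no promoter is positioned to drive expression of the insert. The rrnB T1 and T2 terminators upstream of attL1 shield the insert from read-through transcription, and a T7 promoter lies outside attL2 pointing back toward the insert, so it would produce antisense rather than coding transcript. The small lacI and lacZα fragments are backbone remnants.

The construct serves as a shuttle source of His-tagged HLA-A*02:01 for building expression vectors. The destination vector and host are not stated in the record, though the associated publication concerns HLA-A2- and HLA-B7-restricted CD8 T cell responses to tick-borne encephalitis virus.
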