Addgene plasmid #108213: pENTR-HLA-A0201-His
Purpose: HLA-A0201 his tagged
Depositing lab: Sébastien Walchli. Depositing organization: Oslo University Hospital Radiumhospitalet. Publication: Breadth and Dynamics of HLA-A2- and HLA-B7-Restricted CD8(+) T Cell Responses against Nonstructural Viral Proteins in Acute Human Tick-Borne Encephalitis Virus Infection. Lampen MH, Uchtenhagen H, Blom K, Varnaite R, Pakalniene J, Dailidyte L, Walchli S, Lindquist L, Mickiene A, Michaelsson J, Schumacher TN, Ljunggren HG, Sandberg JK, Achour A, Gredmark-Russ S. Immunohorizons. 2018 Jul 2;2(6):172-184. doi: 10.4049/immunohorizons.1800029. PubMed 31022685.
Backbone
  Vector backbone: pENTR
  Backbone manufacturer: Invitrogen
  Backbone size w/o insert (bp): 2580
  Total vector size (bp): 3702
  Vector type: entry vector for Gateway system
Growth in bacteria
  Bacterial resistance: Kanamycin, 50 μg/mL
  Growth temperature: 37°C
  Growth strain: NEB Stable
  Copy number: High Copy
Gene/Insert
  Gene/Insert name: major histocompatibility complex, class I, B (alt name: HLA-A0201)
  Species: H. sapiens (human)
  Insert size (bp): 1115
  Entrez Gene: HLA-A (a.k.a. HLAA)
  Tag / fusion protein: his (C terminal on insert)
Terms and licenses: Academic/Nonprofit Terms; Industry Terms: Not Available to Industry
How to cite: pENTR-HLA-A0201-His was a gift from Sébastien Walchli (Addgene plasmid # 108213 ; http://n2t.net/addgene:108213 ; RRID:Addgene_108213)
